>Addgene plasmid #158770 | pF(UG) hSyn SYP-SELF | addgene full sequence | sequence record 313148 | Addgene NGS Result
AGTGCAAGTGGTTTTAGGACCAGGATGAGGCGGGGTGGGGGTGCCTACCTGACGACCGACCCCGACCCAC
TGGACAAGCACCCAACCCCCATTCCCCAAATTGCGCATCCCCTATCAGAGAGGGGGAGGGGAAACAGGAT
GCGGCGAGGCGCGTGCGCACTGCCAGCTTCAGCACCGCGGACAGTGCCTTCGCCCCCGCCTGGCGGCGCG
CGCCACCGCCGCCTCAGCACTGAAGGCGCGCTGACGTCACTCGCCGGTCCCCCGTAAACTCCCCTTCCCG
GCCACCTTGGTCGCGTCCGCGCCGCCGCCGGCCCAGCCGGACCGCACCACGCGAGGCGCGAGATAGGGGG
GCACGGGCGCGACCATCTGCGCTGCGGCGCCGGCGACTCAGCGCTGCCTCAGTCTGCGGTGGGCAGCGGA
GGAGTCGTGTCGTGCCTGAGAGCGCAGGTACGGCTAGCGGATCCGGTACCGCGGGCCCGCCACCATGGAC
GTGGTGAATCAGCTGGTGGCTGGGGGTCAGTTCCGGGTGGTCAAGGAGCCCCTTGGCTTCGTGAAGGTGC
TGCAGTGGGTCTTTGCCATCTTCGCCTTTGCTACGTGTGGCAGCTACACCGGGGAGCTTCGGCTGAGCGT
GGAGTGTGCCAACAAGACGGAGAGTGCCCTCAACATCGAAGTTGAATTCGAGTACCCCTTCAGGCTGCAC
CAAGTGTACTTTGATGCACCCTCCTGCGTCAAAGGGGGCACTACCAAGATCTTCCTGGTTGGGGACTACT
CCTCGTCGGCTGAATTCTTTGTCACCGTGGCTGTGTTTGCCTTCCTCTACTCCATGGGGGCCCTGGCCAC
CTACATCTTCCTGCAGAACAAGTACCGAGAGAACAACAAAGGGCCTATGATGGACTTTCTGGCTACAGCC
GTGTTCGCTTTCATGTGGCTAGTTAGTTCATCAGCCTGGGCCAAAGGCCTGTCCGATGTGAAGATGGCCA
CGGACCCAGAGAACATTATCAAGGAGATGCCCATGTGCCGCCAGACAGGGAACACATGCAAGGAACTGAG
GGACCCTGTGACTTCAGGACTCAACACCTCAGTGGTGTTTGGCTTCCTGAACCTGGTGCTCTGGGTTGGC
AACTTATGGTTCGTGTTCAAGGAGACAGGCTGGGCAGCCCCATTCATGCGCGCACCTCCAGGCGCCGCTG
ACGTGGTTTGCTGTCAGATGAGTTATCCGGAAAAGCAACCAGCACCTGGCGATGCCTACGGCGATGCGGG
CTACGGGCAGGGCCCCGGAGGCTATGGGCCCCAGGACTCCTACGGGCCTCAGGGTGGTTATCAACCCGAT
TACGGGCAGCCAGCCAGCGGTGGCGGTGGCTACGGGCCTCAGGGCGACTATGGGCAGCAAGGCTATGGCC
AACAGGGTGCGCCCACCTCCTTCTCCAATCAGATGAAAGGTTCAGGGTCTAGTGGCAGCTCTGGATCCTC
GGGGTCAGCAGGCAGTGCTGCCGGTTCCGGAAGCGGGTCCAGTGGTAGCTCAGGCTCTTCCGGAAGCGGA
TCCGGAAGTTCGGGGTCCAGCGGTTCTAGTGGTTCAGCCGGAAGCGCCGCTGGAAGTGGGTCAGGATCAT
CTGGCAGATCGGGGAGTAGCGGTTCCTCAGGCTGCGTGGTGATCGTGGGCAGGATCGTGCTGAGCGGAAG
CGGCACCAGCGCCCCCATCACCGCCTACGCCCAGCAGACCAGGGGCCTGCTGGGCTGCATCATCACCAGC
CTGACCGGCAGAGACAAGAACCAGGTGGAGGGCGAGGTGCAGATCGTGAGCACCGCCACCCAGACCTTCC
TGGCCACCTGCATCAACGGAGTGTGTTGGACCGTGTACCACGGCGCCGGCACCAGAACCATCGCCAGCCC
CAAGGGCCCCGTGATCCAGATGTACACAAACGTGGACCAGGACCTGGTGGGCTGGCCCGCCCCCCAGGGC
AGCAGGAGCCTGACCCCCTGCACATGCGGCAGCAGCGACCTGTACCTGGTTACCAGGCACGCCGACGTGA
TCCCCGTGAGGAGGAGGGGCGACAGCAGGGGCAGCCTGCTGAGCCCCAGGCCCATCAGCTACTTGAAGGG
ATCTAGCGGAGGCCCCCTGCTGTGCCCCGCCGGCCACGCCGTGGGCCTGTTCAGGGCCGCCGTGTGCACC
AGGGGCGTGGCCAAGGCCGTGGACTTCATCCCCGTGGAGAACCTGGAGACCACCATGAGGAGCCCCGTGT
TTACCGACAACTCCTCTCCACCAGCAGGATCCAGTGACTACAAGGATGACGACGATAAATAAGGCCGCAC
TCCTCAGCTAGAATTCGATATCAAGCTTATCGATAATCAACCTCTGGATTACAAAATTTGTGAAAGATTG
ACTGGTATTCTTAACTATGTTGCTCCTTTTACGCTATGTGGATACGCTGCTTTAATGCCTTTGTATCATG
CTATTGCTTCCCGTATGGCTTTCATTTTCTCCTCCTTGTATAAATCCTGGTTGCTGTCTCTTTATGAGGA
GTTGTGGCCCGTTGTCAGGCAACGTGGCGTGGTGTGCACTGTGTTTGCTGACGCAACCCCCACTGGTTGG
GGCATTGCCACCACCTGTCAGCTCCTTTCCGGGACTTTCGCTTTCCCCCTCCCTATTGCCACGGCGGAAC
TCATCGCCGCCTGCCTTGCCCGCTGCTGGACAGGGGCTCGGCTGTTGGGCACTGACAATTCCGTGGTGTT
GTCGGGGAAATCATCGTCCTTTCCTTGGCTGCTCGCCTGTGTTGCCACCTGGATTCTGCGCGGGACGTCC
TTCTGCTACGTCCCTTCGGCCCTCAATCCAGCGGACCTTCCTTCCCGCGGCCTGCTGCCGGCTCTGCGGC
CTCTTCCGCGTCTTCGCCTTCGCCCTCAGACGAGTCGGATCTCCCTTTGGGCCGCCTCCCCGCATCGATA
CCGTCGACCTCGAGACCTAGAAAAACATGGAGCAATCACAAGTAGCAATACAGCAGCTACCAATGCTGAT
TGTGCCTGGCTAGAAGCACAAGAGGAGGAGGAGGTGGGTTTTCCAGTCACACCTCAGGTACCTTTAAGAC
CAATGACTTACAAGGCAGCTGTAGATCTTAGCCACTTTTTAAAAGAAAAGGGGGGACTGGAAGGGCTAAT
TCACTCCCAACGAAGACAAGATATCCTTGATCTGTGGATCTACCACACACAAGGCTACTTCCCTGATTGG
CAGAACTACACACCAGGGCCAGGGATCAGATATCCACTGACCTTTGGATGGTGCTACAAGCTAGTACCAG
TTGAGCAAGAGAAGGTAGAAGAAGCCAATGAAGGAGAGAACACCCGCTTGTTACACCCTGTGAGCCTGCA
TGGGATGGATGACCCGGAGAGAGAAGTATTAGAGTGGAGGTTTGACAGCCGCCTAGCATTTCATCACATG
GCCCGAGAGCTGCATCCGGACTGTACTGGGTCTCTCTGGTTAGACCAGATCTGAGCCTGGGAGCTCTCTG
GCTAACTAGGGAACCCACTGCTTAAGCCTCAATAAAGCTTGCCTTGAGTGCTTCAAGTAGTGTGTGCCCG
TCTGTTGTGTGACTCTGGTAACTAGAGATCCCTCAGACCCTTTTAGTCAGTGTGGAAAATCTCTAGCAGG
GCCCGTTTAAACCCGCTGATCAGCCTCGACTGTGCCTTCTAGTTGCCAGCCATCTGTTGTTTGCCCCTCC
CCCGTGCCTTCCTTGACCCTGGAAGGTGCCACTCCCACTGTCCTTTCCTAATAAAATGAGGAAATTGCAT
CGCATTGTCTGAGTAGGTGTCATTCTATTCTGGGGGGTGGGGTGGGGCAGGACAGCAAGGGGGAGGATTG
GGAAGACAATAGCAGGCATGCTGGGGATGCGGTGGGCTCTATGGCTTCTGAGGCGGAAAGAACCAGCTGG
GGCTCTAGGGGGTATCCCC
[124 nt withheld, positions 3940-4063]
C
[91 nt withheld, positions 4065-4155]
A
[49 nt withheld, positions 4157-4205]
CCTTTGACGTTGGAGTCCACGTTCTTT
[37 nt withheld, positions 4233-4269]
ACCCTATCTCGGTCTATTCTTTTGATTTATAAGGGATTTTGCCGATTTCGGCCTATTGGTTAAAAAATGA
GCTGATTTAACAAAAATTTAACGCGAATTAATTCTGTGGAATGTGTGTCAGTTAGGGTGTGGAAAGTCCC
CAGGCTCCCCAGCAGGCAGAAGTATGCAAAGCATGCATCTCAATTAGTCAGCAACCAGGTGTGGAAAGTC
CCCAGGCTCCCCAGCAGGCAGAAGTATGCAAAGCATGCATCTCAATTAGTCAGCAACCATAGTCCCGCCC
CTAACTCCGCCCATCCCGCCCCTAACTCCGCCCAGTTCCGCCCATTCTCCGCCCCATGGCTGACTAATTT
TTTTTATTTATGCAGAGGCCGAGGCCGCCTCTGCCTCTGAGCTATTCCAGAAGTAGTGAGGAGGCTTTTT
TGGAGGCCTAGGCTTTTGCAAAAAGCTCCCGGGAGCTTGTATATCCATTTTCGGATCTGATCAGCACGTG
TTGACAATTAATCATCGGCATAGTATATCGGCATAGTATAATACGACAAGGTGAGGAACTAAACCATGGC
CAAGTTGACCAGTGCCGTTCCGGTGCTCACCGCGCGCGACGTCGCCGGAGCGGTCGAGTTCTGGACCGAC
CGGCTCGGGTTCTCCCGGGACTTCGTGGAGGACGACTTCGCCGGTGTGGTCCGGGACGACGTGACCCTGT
TCATCAGCGCGGTCCAGGACCAGGTGGTGCCGGACAACACCCTGGCCTGGGTGTGGGTGCGCGGCCTGGA
CGAGCTGTACGCCGAGTGGTCGGAGGTCGTGTCCACGAACTTCCGGGACGCCTCCGGGCCGGCCATGACC
GAGATCGGCGAGCAGCCGTGGGGGCGGGAGTTCGCCCTGCGCGACCCGGCCGGCAACTGCGTGCACTTCG
TGGCCGAGGAGCAGGACTGACACGTGCTACGAGATTTCGATTCCACCGCCGCCTTCTATGAAAGGTTGGG
CTTCGGAATCGTTTTCCGGGACGCCGGCTGGATGATCCTCCAGCGCGGGGATCTCATGCTGGAGTTCTTC
GCCCACCCCAACTTGTTTATTGCAGCTTATAATGGTTACAAATAAAGCAATAGCATCACAAATTTCACAA
ATAAAGCATTTTTTTCACTGCATTCTAGTTGTGGTTTGTCCAAACTCATCAATGTATCTTATCATGTCTG
TATACCGTCGACCTCTAGCTAGAGCTTGGCGTAATCATGGTCATAGCTGTTTCCTGTGTGAAATTGTTAT
CCGCTCACAATTCCACACAACATACGAGCCGGAAGCATAAAGTGTAAAGCCTGGGGTGCCTAATGAGTGA
GCTAACTCACATTAATTGCGTTGCGCTCACTGCCCGCTTTCCAGTCGGGAAACCTGTCGTGCCAGCTGCA
TTAATGAATCGGCCAACGCGCGGGGAGAGGCGGTTTGCGTATTGGGCGCTCTTCCGCTTCCTCGCTCACT
GACTCGCTGCGCTCGGTCGTTCGGCTGCGGCGAGCGGTATCAGCTCACTCAAAGGCGGTAATACGGTTAT
CCACAGAATCAGGGGATAACGCAGGAAAGAACATGTGAGCAAAAGGCCAGCAAAAGGCCAGGAACCGTAA
AAAGGCCGCGTTGCTGGCGTTTTTCCATAGGCTCCGCCCCCCTGACGAGCATCACAAAAATCGACGCTCA
AGTCAGAGGTGGCGAAACCCGACAGGACTATAAAGATACCAGGCGTTTCCCCCTGGAAGCTCCCTCGTGC
GCTCTCCTGTTCCGACCCTGCCGCTTACCGGATACCTGTCCGCCTTTCTCCCTTCGGGAAGCGTGGCGCT
TTCTCATAGCTCACGCTGTAGGTATCTCAGTTCGGTGTAGGTCGTTCGCTCCAAGCTGGGCTGTGTGCAC
GAACCCCCCGTTCAGCCCGACCGCTGCGCCTTATCCGGTAACTATCGTCTTGAGTCCAACCCGGTAAGAC
ACGACTTATCGCCACTGGCAGCAGCCACTGGTAACAGGATTAGCAGAGCGAGGTATGTAGGCGGTGCTAC
AGAGTTCTTGAAGTGGTGGCCTAACTACGGCTACACTAGAAGAACAGTATTTGGTATCTGCGCTCTGCTG
AAGCCAGTTACCTTCGGAAAAAGAGTTGGTAGCTCTTGATCCGGCAAACAAACCACCGCTGGTAGCGGTG
GTTTTTTTGTTTGCAAGCAGCAGATTACGCGCAGAAAAAAAGGATCTCAAGAAGATCCTTTGATCTTTTC
TACGGGGTCTGACGCTCAGTGGAACGAAAACTCACGTTAAGGGATTTTGGTCATGAGATTATCAAAAAGG
ATCTTCACCTAGATCCTTTTAAATTAAAAATGAAGTTTTAAATCAATCTAAAGTATATATGAGTAAACTT
GGTCTGACAGTTACCAATGCTTAATCAGTGAGGCACCTATCTCAGCGATCTGTCTATTTCGTTCATCCAT
AGTTGCCTGACTCCCCGTCGTGTAGATAACTACGATACGGGAGGGCTTACCATCTGGCCCCAGTGCTGCA
ATGATACCGCGAGACCCACGCTCACCGGCTCCAGATTTATCAGCAATAAACCAGCCAGCCGGAAGGGCCG
AGCGCAGAAGTGGTCCTGCAACTTTATCCGCCTCCATCCAGTCTATTAATTGTTGCCGGGAAGCTAGAGT
AAGTAGTTCGCCAGTTAATAGTTTGCGCAACGTTGTTGCCATTGCTACAGGCATCGTGGTGTCACGCTCG
TCGTTTGGTATGGCTTCATTCAGCTCCGGTTCCCAACGATCAAGGCGAGTTACATGATCCCCCATGTTGT
GCAAAAAAGCGGTTAGCTCCTTCGGTCCTCCGATCGTTGTCAGAAGTAAGTTGGCCGCAGTGTTATCACT
CATGGTTATGGCAGCACTGCATAATTCTCTTACTGTCATGCCATCCGTAAGATGCTTTTCTGTGACTGGT
GAGTACTCAACCAAGTCATTCTGAGAATAGTGTATGCGGCGACCGAGTTGCTCTTGCCCGGCGTCAATAC
GGGATAATACCGCGCCACATAGCAGAACTTTAAAAGTGCTCATCATTGGAAAACGTTCTTCGGGGCGAAA
ACTCTCAAGGATCTTACCGCTGTTGAGATCCAGTTCGATGTAACCCACTCGTGCACCCAACTGATCTTCA
GCATCTTTTACTTTCACCAGCGTTTCTGGGTGAGCAAAAACAGGAAGGCAAAATGCCGCAAAAAAGGGAA
TAAGGGCGACACGGAAATGTTGAATACTCATACTCTTCCTTTTTCAATATTATTGAAGCATTTATCAGGG
TTATTGTCTCATGAGCGGATACATATTTGAATGTATTTAGAAAAATAAACAAATAGGGGTTCCGCGCACA
TTTCCCCGAAAAGTGCCACCTGACGTCGACGGATCGGGAGATCTCCCGATCCCCTATGGTGCACTCTCAG
TACAATCTGCTCTGATGCCGCATAGTTAAGCCAGTATCTGCTCCCTGCTTGTGTGTTGGAGGTCGCTGAG
TAGTGCGCGAGCAAAATTTAAGCTACAACAAGGCAAGGCTTGACCGACAATTGCATGAAGAATCTGCTTA
GGGTTAGGCGTTTTGCGCTGCTTCGCGATGTACGGGCCAGATATACGCGTTGACATTGATTATTGACTAG
TTATTAATAGTAATCAATTACGGGGTCATTAGTTCATAGCCCATATATGGAGTTCCGCGTTACATAACTT
ACGGTAAATGGCCCGCCTGGCTGACCGCCCAACGACCCCCGCCCATTGACGTCAATAATGACGTATGTTC
CCATAGTAACGCCAATAGGGACTTTCCATTGACGTCAATGGGTGGAGTATTTACGGTAAACTGCCCACTT
GGCAGTACATCAAGTGTATCATATGCCAAGTACGCCCCCTATTGACGTCAATGACGGTAAATGGCCCGCC
TGGCATTATGCCCAGTACATGACCTTATGGGACTTTCCTACTTGGCAGTACATCTACGTATTAGTCATCG
CTATTACCATGGTGATGCGGTTTTGGCAGTACATCAATGGGCGTGGATAGCGGTTTGACTCACGGGGATT
TCCAAGTCTCCACCCCATTGACGTCAATGGGAGTTTGTTTTGGCACCAAAATCAACGGGACTTTCCAAAA
TGTCGTAACAACTCCGCCCCATTGACGCAAATGGGCGGTAGGCGTGTACGGTGGGAGGTCTATATAAGCA
GCGCGTTTTGCCTGTACTGGGTCTCTCTGGTTAGACCAGATCTGAGCCTGGGAGCTCTCTGGCTAACTAG
GGAACCCACTGCTTAAGCCTCAATAAAGCTTGCCTTGAGTGCTTCAAGTAGTGTGTGCCCGTCTGTTGTG
TGACTCTGGTAACTAGAGATCCCTCAGACCCTTTTAGTCAGTGTGGAAAATCTCTAGCAGTGGCGCCCGA
ACAGGGACTTGAAAGCGAAAGGGAAACCAGAGGAGCTCTCTCGACGCAGGACTCGGCTTGCTGAAGCGCG
CACGGCAAGAGGCGAGGGGCGGCGACTGGTGAGTACGCCAAAAATTTTGACTAGCGGAGGCTAGAAGGAG
AGAGATGGGTGCGAGAGCGTCAGTATTAAGCGGGGGAGAATTAGATCGCGATGGGAAAAAATTCGGTTAA
GGCCAGGGGGAAAGAAAAAATATAAATTAAAACATATAGTATGGGCAAGCAGGGAGCTAGAACGATTCGC
AGTTAATCCTGGCCTGTTAGAAACATCAGAAGGCTGTAGACAAATACTGGGACAGCTACAACCATCCCTT
CAGACAGGATCAGAAGAACTTAGATCATTATATAATACAGTAGCAACCCTCTATTGTGTGCATCAAAGGA
TAGAGATAAAAGACACCAAGGAAGCTTTAGACAAGATAGAGGAAGAGCAAAACAAAAGTAAGACCACCGC
ACAGCAAGCGGCCGCTGATCTTCAGACCTGGAGGAGGAGATATGAGGGACAATTGGAGAAGTGAATTATA
TAAATATAAAGTAGTAAAAATTGAACCATTAGGAGTAGCACCCACCAAGGCAAAGAGAAGAGTGGTGCAG
AGAGAAAAAAGAGCAGTGGGAATAGGAGCTTTGTTCCTTGGGTTCTTGGGAGCAGCAGGAAGCACTATGG
GCGCAGCGTCAATGACGCTGACGGTACAGGCCAGACAATTATTGTCTGGTATAGTGCAGCAGCAGAACAA
TTTGCTGAGGGCTATTGAGGCGCAACAGCATCTGTTGCAACTCACAGTCTGGGGCATCAAGCAGCTCCAG
GCAAGAATCCTGGCTGTGGAAAGATACCTAAAGGATCAACAGCTCCTGGGGATTTGGGGTTGCTCTGGAA
AACTCATTTGCACCACTGCTGTGCCTTGGAATGCTAGTTGGAGTAATAAATCTCTGGAACAGATTTGGAA
TCACACGACCTGGATGGAGTGGGACAGAGAAATTAACAATTACACAAGCTTAATACACTCCTTAATTGAA
GAATCGCAAAACCAGCAAGAAAAGAATGAACAAGAATTATTGGAATTAGATAAATGGGCAAGTTTGTGGA
ATTGGTTTAACATAACAAATTGGCTGTGGTATATAAAATTATTCATAATGATAGTAGGAGGCTTGGTAGG
TTTAAGAATAGTTTTTGCTGTACTTTCTATAGTGAATAGAGTTAGGCAGGGATATTCACCATTATCGTTT
CAGACCCACCTCCCAACCCCGAGGGGACCCGACAGGCCCGAAGGAATAGAAGAAGAAGGTGGAGAGAGAG
ACAGAGACAGATCCATTCGATTAGTGAACGGATCGGCACTGCGTGCGCCAATTCTGCAGACAAATGGCAG
TATTCATCCACAATTTTAAAAGAAAAGGGGGGATTGGGGGGTACAGTGCAGGGGAAAGAATAGTAGACAT
AATAGCAACAGACATACAAACTAAAGAATTACAAAAACAAATTACAAAAATTCAAAATTTTCGGGTTTAT
TACAGGGACAGCAGAGATCCAGTTTGGTTAATTAA
Features (pLannotate 1.2.2; 32 found; start..end, strand, type, name):
      1..447     +  promoter       hSyn promoter: human synapsin I promoter; confers neuron-specific expression (Kügler et al., 2003)
    479..1435    +  CDS            Syp: SYPH_MOUSE - Experimental evidence at protein level: Swiss-Prot protein existence level 1. Possibly involved in structural functions as organizing other membrane components or in targeting the vesicles to the plasma membrane (By similarity). Involved in the regulation of short-term and long-term synaptic plasticity. From Mus musculus (Mouse).
   1691..2266    +  CDS            POLG_HCV77 (fragment): Experimental evidence at protein level: Swiss-Prot protein existence level 1. [RNA-directed RNA polymerase]: RNA-dependent RNA polymerase that performs primer-template recognition and RNA synthesis during viral replication. From Hepatitis C virus genotype 1a (isolate H77) (HCV).
   2279..2298    +  CDS            3xFLAG (fragment): three tandem FLAG® epitope tags
   2321..2345    +  misc_feature   MCS (fragment): pBluescript multiple cloning site
   2345..2933    +  misc_feature   WPRE: woodchuck hepatitis virus posttranscriptional regulatory element
   2870..3451    +  CDS            nef (fragment): NEF_HV1H2 - Experimental evidence at protein level: Swiss-Prot protein existence level 1. Extracellular Nef protein targets CD4(+) T-lymphocytes for apoptosis by interacting with CXCR4 surface receptors. From Human immunodeficiency virus type 1 group M subtype B (isolate HXB2) (HIV-1).
   3458..3638    +  LTR            5' LTR (truncated): truncated 5' long terminal repeat (LTR) from HIV-1
   3670..3894    +  polyA_signal   bGH poly(A) signal: bovine growth hormone polyadenylation signal
   3898..3919    +  promoter       SV40 promoter (fragment): SV40 enhancer and early promoter
   3940..4368    +  rep_origin     f1 ori (sequence partly withheld): f1 bacteriophage origin of replication; arrow indicates direction of (+) strand synthesis
   4382..4711    +  promoter       SV40 promoter: SV40 enhancer and early promoter
   4759..4806    +  promoter       EM7 promoter: synthetic bacterial promoter&nbsp
   4825..5199    +  CDS            BleoR: antibiotic-binding protein; Sh ble from Streptoalloteichus hindustanus; confers resistance to bleomycin, phleomycin, and Zeocin™
   5209..5334    +  CDS            ble (fragment): BLE_KLEPN - Experimental evidence at protein level: Swiss-Prot protein existence level 1. Binding protein with a strong affinity to the bleomycin family of antibiotics. Binds to CL990; an antimitotic-antibiotic compound. From Klebsiella pneumoniae.
   5329..5450    +  polyA_signal   SV40 poly(A) signal: SV40 polyadenylation signal
   5523..5539    -  protein_bind   lac operator: The lac repressor binds to the lac operator to inhibit transcription in E. coli. This inhibition can be relieved by adding lactose or isopropyl-β-D-thiogalactopyranoside (IPTG). lac repressor encoded by lacI
   5547..5577    -  promoter       lac promoter: promoter for the E. coli lac operon
   5592..5613    -  protein_bind   CAP binding site: CAP binding activates transcription in the presence of cAMP. E. coli catabolite activator protein
   5626..5718    -  CDS            lacI (fragment): lac repressor; lacI; The lac repressor binds to the lac operator to inhibit transcription in E. coli. This inhibition can be relieved by adding lactose or isopropyl-β-D-thiogalactopyranoside (IPTG).
   5901..6489    -  rep_origin     ori: high-copy-number ColE1/pMB1/pBR322/pUC origin of replication
   6660..7520    -  CDS            AmpR: β-lactamase; bla; confers resistance to ampicillin, carbenicillin, and related antibiotics
   7521..7625    -  promoter       AmpR promoter: bla
   7684..7736    -  misc_feature   bom (fragment): basis of mobility region from pBR322
   7891..8270    +  enhancer       CMV enhancer: human cytomegalovirus immediate early enhancer
   8271..8470    +  promoter       CMV promoter: human cytomegalovirus (CMV) immediate early promoter
   8488..8668    +  LTR            5' LTR (truncated): truncated 5' long terminal repeat (LTR) from HIV-1
   8715..8840    +  misc_feature   HIV-1 Ψ: packaging signal of human immunodeficiency virus type 1
   8824..9187    +  CDS            HIV-1 gag (fragment): gag protein from human immunodeficiency virus 1; gag
   9333..9566    +  misc_feature   RRE: The Rev response element (RRE) of HIV-1 allows for Rev-dependent mRNA export from the nucleus to the cytoplasm.
   9943..10043   +  CDS            Rev (fragment): human immunodeficiency virus 1 (HIV-1) Rev protein; rev; enhances nuclear export of unspliced and incompletely spliced viral mRNAs
  10093..10210   +  misc_feature   cPPT/CTS: central polypurine tract and central termination sequence of HIV-1
