[The description below was written by a language model from this plasmid's Addgene catalogue record and pLannotate feature annotations shown in this document.]
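Description:
pF(UG) hSyn SYP-SELF is a lentiviral transfer plasmid built on the FUGW backbone, in which the human synapsin I promoter drives neuron-specific expression of the payload. It is maintained in E. coli through a high-copy ColE1/pUC-type origin with ampicillin resistance. The backbone also carries an f1 origin and an SV40/EM7-driven bleomycin/Zeocin resistance cassette located outside the viral region. The viral genome is transcribed from a CMV enhancer/promoter fused to a truncated HIV-1 5' LTR. This is followed by the Ψ packaging signal with a partial gag sequence, the Rev response element and the cPPT/CTS. Downstream of the transgene are a WPRE, which enhances transcript expression, a second truncated LTR at the 3' end and a bGH polyadenylation signal. Virus production therefore depends on packaging and envelope functions supplied in trans.

The insert is mouse synaptophysin 1 fused at its C-terminus to a fragment of the hepatitis C virus polyprotein, which the catalogue identifies as the NS3/4A protease. A short sequence annotated as a fragment of a FLAG-type epitope follows the protease. The record lists flexible linkers and an NS3/4A cleavage site (ADVVCC/QMSY) as modifications, consistent with the stated purpose of a synaptophysin variant whose C-terminal tail cleaves itself off. The construct comes from work on the "knockoff" approach for acutely disrupting synaptic vesicle membrane proteins in mouse hippocampal neurons. The record does not describe how cleavage is controlled. The catalogue's alternative name and Entrez link point to Syt1 (synaptotagmin 1), but the plasmid name, stated purpose and annotated coding sequence all indicate synaptophysin, so those two fields appear to be mislabelled.
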