Addgene plasmid #158770: pF(UG) hSyn SYP-SELF
Purpose: Expression of synaptophysin 1 variant with self-cleaving c-terminal tail.
Depositing lab: Edwin Chapman. Depositing organization: University of Wisconsin, Madison. Publication: Acute disruption of the synaptic vesicle membrane protein synaptotagmin 1 using knockoff in mouse hippocampal neurons. Vevea JD, Chapman ER. Elife. 2020 Jun 9;9. pii: 56469. doi: 10.7554/eLife.56469. PubMed 32515733.
Backbone
  Vector backbone: FUGW (#14883)
  Vector type: Lentiviral
Growth in bacteria
  Bacterial resistance: Ampicillin, 100 μg/mL
  Growth temperature: 37°C
  Growth strain: NEB Stable
  Copy number: High Copy
Gene/Insert
  Gene/Insert name: Synaptophysin 1-NS3/4a (alt name: SYT1)
  Species: M. musculus (mouse)
  Mutation: Flexible linkers, ADVVCC/QMSY cleavage site
  Entrez Gene: Syt1 (a.k.a. G630098F17Rik, SytI)
  Cloning method: Ligation Independent Cloning
Terms and licenses: Academic/Nonprofit Terms; Industry Terms: Not Available to Industry
Depositor comments: In-fusion cloning was used for constuction of this plasmid
How to cite: pF(UG) hSyn SYP-SELF was a gift from Edwin Chapman (Addgene plasmid # 158770 ; http://n2t.net/addgene:158770 ; RRID:Addgene_158770)
